>Addgene plasmid #55117 | mCherry-PCNA-19-SV40NLS-4 | depositor partial sequence | sequence record 85484 | insert sequence
GACGTCAGATCCGCTAGCCACCATGGATCCAAAAAAGAAGAGAAAGGTAGATCCAAAAAAGAAGAGAAAG
GTAGATCCAAAAAAGAAGAGAAAGGTACCGGTCGCCACCATGGTGAGCAAGGGCGAGGAGGATAACATGG
CCATCATCAAGGAGTTCATGCGCTTCAAGGTGCACATGGAGGGCTCCGTGAACGGCCACGAGTTCGAGAT
CGAGGGCGAGGGCGAGGGCCGCCCCTACGAGGGCACCCAGACCGCCAAGCTGAAGGTGACCAAGGGTGGC
CCCCTGCCCTTCGCCTGGGACATCCTGTCCCCTCAGTTCATGTACGGCTCCAAGGCCTACGTGAAGCACC
CCGCCGACATCCCCGACTACTTGAAGCTGTCCTTCCCCGAGGGCTTCAAGTGGGAGCGCGTGATGAACTT
CGAGGACGGCGGCGTGGTGACCGTGACCCAGGACTCCTCCCTGCAGGACGGCGAGTTCATCTACAAGGTG
AAGCTGCGCGGCACCAACTTCCCCTCCGACGGCCCCGTAATGCAGAAGAAGACCATGGGCTGGGAGGCCT
CCTCCGAGCGGATGTACCCCGAGGACGGCGCCCTGAAGGGCGAGATCAAGCAGAGGCTGAAGCTGAAGGA
CGGCGGCCACTACGACGCTGAGGTCAAGACCACCTACAAGGCCAAGAAGCCCGTGCAGCTGCCCGGCGCC
TACAACGTCAACATCAAGTTGGACATCACCTCCCACAACGAGGACTACACCATCGTGGAACAGTACGAAC
GCGCCGAGGGCCGCCACTCCACCGGCGGCATGGACGAGCTGTACAAGTCCGGAGAAGGGCAAGGGCAAGG
GCAAGGGCCGGGCCGCGGCTACGCGTATCGATCCATGTTCGAGGCGCGCCTGGTCCAGGGCTCCATCCTC
AAGAAGGTGTTGGAGGCACTCAAGGACCTCATCAACGAGGCCTGCTGGGATATTAGCTCCAGCGGTGTAA
ACCTGCAGAGCATGGACTCGTCCCACGTCTCTTTGGTGCAGCTCACCCTGCGGTCTGAGGGCTTCGACAC
CTACCGCTGCGACCGCAACCTGGCCATGGGCGTGAACCTCACCAGTATGTCCAAAATACTAAAATGCGCC
GGCAATGAAGATATCATTACACTAAGGGCCGAAGATAACGCGGATACCTTGGCGCTAGTATTTGAAGCAC
CAAACCAGGAGAAAGTTTCAGACTATGAAATGAAGTTGATGGATTTAGATGTTGAACAACTTGGAATTCC
AGAACAGGAGTACAGCTGTGTAGTAAAGATGCCTTCTGGTGAATTTGCACGTATATGCCGAGATCTCAGC
CATATTGGAGATGCTGTTGTAATTTCCTGTGCAAAAGACGGAGTGAAATTTTCTGCAAGTGGAGAACTTG
GAAATGGAAACATTAAATTGTCACAGACAAGTAATGTCGATAAAGAGGAGGAAGCTGTTACCATAGAGAT
GAATGAACCAGTTCAACTAACTTTTGCACTGAGGTACCTGAACTTCTTTACAAAAGCCACTCCACTCTCT
TCAACGGTGACACTCAGTATGTCTGCAGATGTACCCCTTGTTGTAGAGTATAAAATTGCGGATATGGGAC
ACTTAAAATACTACTTGGCTCCCAAGATCGAGGATGAAGAAGGATCTTAGGGATCCACCGGATCTAGATA
ACTGATCATAATCAGCCATACCAC
