>Addgene plasmid #55117 | mCherry-PCNA-19-SV40NLS-4 | addgene partial sequence | sequence record 99687 | mCherry-F 5'-ccccgtaatgcagaagaaga-3'
CCGAGGACGGCGCCCTGAAGGGCGAGATCAAGCAGAGGCTGAAGCTGAAGGACGGCGGCCACTACGACGC
TGAGGTCAAGACCACCTACAAGGCCAAGAAGCCCGTGCAGCTGCCCGGCGCCTACAACGTCAACATCAAG
TTGGACATCACCTCCCACAACGAGGACTACACCATCGTGGAACAGTACGAACGCGCCGAGGGCCGCCACT
CCACCGGCGGCATGGACGAGCTGTACAAGTCCGGAGAAGGGCAAGGGCAAGGGCAAGGGCCGGGCCGCGG
CTACGCGTATCGATCCATGTTCGAGGCGCGCCTGGTCCAGGGCTCCATCCTCAAGAAGGTGTTGGAGGCA
CTCAAGGACCTCATCAACGAGGCCTGCTGGGATATTAGCTCCAGCGGTGTAAACCTGCAGAGCATGGACT
CGTCCCACGTCTCTTTGGTGCAGCTCACCCTGCGGTCTGAGGGCTTCGACACCTACCGCTGCGACCGCAA
CCTGGCCATGGGCGTGAACCTCACCAGTATGTCCAAAATACTAAAATGCGCCGGCAATGAAGATATCATT
ACACTAAGGGCCGAAGATAACGCGGATACCTTGGCGCTAGTATTTGAAGCACCAAACCAGGAGAAAGTTT
CAGACTATGAAATGAAGTTGATGGATTTAGATGTTGAACAACTTGGAATTCCAGAACAGGAGTACAGCTG
TGTAGTAAAGATGCCTTCTGGTGAATTTGCACGTATATGCCGAGATCTCAGCCATATTGGAGATGCTGTT
GTAATTTCCTGTGCAAAAGACGGAGTGAAATTTTCTGCAAGTGGAGAACTTGGAAATGGAAACATTAAAT
TGTCACAGACAAGTAATGTCGATAAAGAGGAGGAAGCTGTTACCATAGAGATGAATGAACCAGTTCAACT
AACTT
