>Addgene plasmid #55117 | mCherry-PCNA-19-SV40NLS-4 | addgene partial sequence | sequence record 100041 | CMV-F 5'-CGCAAATGGGCGGTAGGCGTG-3'
GCAGAGCTGGTTTAGTGAACCGTCAGATCCGCTAGCCACCATGGATCCAAAAAAGAAGAGAAAGGTAGAT
CCAAAAAAGAAGAGAAAGGTAGATCCAAAAAAGAAGAGAAAGGTACCGGTCGCCACCATGGTGAGCAAGG
GCGAGGAGGATAACATGGCCATCATCAAGGAGTTCATGCGCTTCAAGGTGCACATGGAGGGCTCCGTGAA
CGGCCACGAGTTCGAGATCGAGGGCGAGGGCGAGGGCCGCCCCTACGAGGGCACCCAGACCGCCAAGCTG
AAGGTGACCAAGGGTGGCCCCCTGCCCTTCGCCTGGGACATCCTGTCCCCTCAGTTCATGTACGGCTCCA
AGGCCTACGTGAAGCACCCCGCCGACATCCCCGACTACTTGAAGCTGTCCTTCCCCGAGGGCTTCAAGTG
GGAGCGCGTGATGAACTTCGAGGACGGCGGCGTGGTGACCGTGACCCAGGACTCCTCCCTGCAGGACGGC
GAGTTCATCTACAAGGTGAAGCTGCGCGGCACCAACTTCCCCTCCGACGGCCCCGTAATGCAGAAGAAGA
CCATGGGCTGGGAGGCCTCCTCCGAGCGGATGTACCCCGAGGACGGCGCCCTGAAGGGCGAGATCAAGCA
GAGGCTGAAGCTGAAGGACGGCGGCCACTACGACGCTGAGGTCAAGACCACCTACAAGGCCAAGAAGCCC
GTGCAGCTGCCCGGCGCCTACAACGTCAACATCAAGTTGGACATCACCTCCCACAACGAGGACTACACCA
TCGTGGAACAGTACGAACGCGCCGAGGGCCGCCACTCCACCGGCGGCATGGACGAGCTGTACAAGTCCGG
AGAA
