[The description below was written by a language model from this plasmid's Addgene catalogue record.]
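Description:
mCherry-PCNA-19-SV40NLS-4 is a mammalian expression plasmid built on an mCherry fusion backbone of about 4.75 kb (size without insert). It is maintained in E. coli as a high-copy plasmid under kanamycin selection, and it carries a neomycin resistance marker so that transfected mammalian cells can be selected with G418. No feature table accompanies the record. Details such as the origin of replication and the exact polyadenylation signal are therefore not explicitly listed, although the use of an SV40 polyA reverse sequencing primer suggests an SV40 polyadenylation region downstream of the insert.

The payload is human PCNA (proliferating cell nuclear antigen), the sliding clamp of the DNA replication machinery, expressed from the CMV promoter. The red fluorescent protein mCherry is fused at its N terminus, contributed by the backbone. The construct name also indicates an SV40 nuclear localization signal, which would drive import of the fusion into the nucleus. The numbers in the name (19 and 4) probably denote linker lengths between the fused segments, but the record does not define them, nor does it state the exact order of the NLS relative to the other parts. The cloning method is listed as unknown.

The stated purpose is nuclear localization, with excitation at 587 nm and emission at 610 nm. This makes the plasmid a red fluorescent nuclear marker for imaging in mammalian cells. Fluorescent PCNA fusions are commonly used to visualise replication foci and follow S-phase progression in live cells, though the record itself specifies only nuclear labelling.
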