Addgene plasmid #55117: mCherry-PCNA-19-SV40NLS-4
Purpose: Localization: Nucleus, Excitation: 587, Emission: 610
Depositing lab: Michael Davidson. Depositing organization: Florida State University, Tallahassee.
Backbone
  Vector backbone: mCherry
  Backbone size w/o insert (bp): 4750
  Vector type: Mammalian Expression
  Selectable markers: Neomycin (select with G418)
Growth in bacteria
  Bacterial resistance: Kanamycin, 50 μg/mL
  Growth temperature: 37°C
  Growth strain: DH5alpha
  Copy number: High Copy
Gene/Insert
  Gene/Insert name: PCNA-19 SV40NLS (alt name: NM_002592.2)
  Species: H. sapiens (human)
  Entrez Gene: PCNA (a.k.a. ATLD2)
  Promoter: CMV
  Tag / fusion protein: mCherry (N terminal on backbone)
  Cloning method: Unknown
  Sequencing primers: 5′ CMV-F; 3′ SV40pA-R
Terms and licenses: Academic/Nonprofit Terms; Industry Terms: Not Available to Industry
Depositor comments: . Excitation = 587; Emission = 610
How to cite: mCherry-PCNA-19-SV40NLS-4 was a gift from Michael Davidson (Addgene plasmid # 55117 ; http://n2t.net/addgene:55117 ; RRID:Addgene_55117)
